>Addgene plasmid #39485 | pEGFP-ARAP3(C504A) | addgene partial sequence | sequence record 50991 | EGFP-C 5'-CATGGTCCTGCTGGAGTTCGTG-3'
AGCTGTACAGTCCGGCCGGACTCAGATCTCGAGCATGGCTGCCCCTCAGGACCTGGACATCGCTGTGTGG
CTGGCCACGGTGCACCTGGAGCAGTATGCAGACACGTTCCGACGGCATGGCCTGGCTACAGCAGGTGCAG
CCCGGGGCCTGGGCCACGAGGAGTTGAAGCAGTTGGGCATCAGCGCCACAGGGCACCGGAAACGCATTCT
ACGCCTGCTGCAGACAGGCACCGAAGAGGGCTCCCTGGATCCCAAATCAGATAGTGCCATGGAACCATCC
CCCAGCCCAGCCCCGCAAGCCCAGCCCCCTAAGCCCGTGCCGAAGCCCAGGACCGTGTTTGGTGGACTCA
GTGGCCCTGCCACCACTCAGAGACCTGGGCTGAGCCCAGCCCTCGGGGGACCAGGAGTGTCCAGGAGCCC
AGAGCCCAGCCCAAGGCCCCCTCCTCTCCCCACTTCCTCCTCTGAGCAGTCTTCAGCCCTAAATACTGTG
GAGATGATGCCTAATTCCATCTACTTCGGCCTGGAACTCAAGAGGCAGGGGCACAGGCAGCTC
