>Addgene plasmid #39485 | pEGFP-ARAP3(C504A) | addgene partial sequence | sequence record 51342 | hARAP3-F1 5'-tggctggctagacaagctctcc-3'
GACGCTTTGTGCAGTTCAATGGGAGGAGTCTGATGTACTTTGGCAGTGACAAGGACCCCTTCCCTAAGGG
TGTGATACCTTTGACTGCCATTGAGATGACCCGCAGCAGCAAGGACAACAAGTTCCAGGTCATCACCGGC
CAGAGGGTGTTCGTGTTCCGCACAGAGAGCGAGGCTCAGCGGGACATGTGGTGCTCCACGCTGCAGTCCT
GTCTGAAGGAGCAGCGCCTCCTGGGCCACCCCCGGCCCCCACAACCACCCCGACCCCTCCGCACGGGCAT
GCTGGAGCTGCGTGGACACAAGGCCAAGGTGTTTGCTGCCTTGAGCCCTGGAGAGCTGGCACTGTACAAG
AGTGAGCAGGCCTTCTCTCTGGGCATCGGGATCTGCTTCATCGAACTGCAGGGCTGCAGCGTCCGGGAGA
CCAAGAGTCGAAGCTTTGACCTGCTCACACCCCATCGCTGCTTCAGCTTCACAGCCGAGTCTGGGGGTGC
TCGGCAGAGCTGGGCGGCCGCTCTGCAGGAAGCAGTAACCGAGACCCTGTCTGACTACGAGGTGGCTGAG
AAGATCTGGTCTAATCGGGCCAACCGGCAGGCTGCGGACTGTGGGTCCTCCCGCCCAGATTGGGCTGCTG
TCAATTTGGGGGTGGTCATCTGCAAGCAGTGTGCAGGTCAGCACCGGGCCCTGGGCTCTGGGATCTCCAA
GGTGCAGAGCCTGAAGCTGGACACGAGTGTCTGGAGTAATGAGATAGTACAGTTATTCATTGTCCTGGGA
AATGATCGTGCCAACCGCTTCTGGGCAGGGACCCTACCCCCAGGTGAGGGACTACATCCA
