[The description below was written by a language model from this plasmid's Addgene catalogue record.]
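Description:
pEGFP-ARAP3(C504A) is a mammalian expression plasmid built on the Clontech pEGFP-C2 backbone, carrying human ARAP3 (also known as CENTD3 or DRAG1) fused at its N terminus to the backbone-encoded EGFP. It is propagated in E. coli under kanamycin selection, and transfected mammalian cells can be selected with G418 through the neomycin resistance marker. In vectors of this family a single resistance cassette normally serves both purposes. The record does not state the promoter or list individual features. The pEGFP-C series generally uses the CMV immediate-early promoter to drive the EGFP fusion, with an SV40 polyadenylation signal downstream, which fits the listed 3′ sequencing primer. The insert was introduced by restriction cloning, but the sites used are not recorded, and the copy number is listed as unknown.

The insert carries a C504A substitution, annotated as a mutation in the Arf GAP domain. ARAP3 is described in the associated publication as a PI3K effector that regulates both Arf and Rho family GTPases. Such a point mutant would usually be used to disrupt the protein's Arf GAP function while leaving the rest of the protein intact, although the record does not describe the functional consequence. The EGFP tag allows the fusion protein to be seen by fluorescence microscopy and detected with anti-GFP reagents. The construct therefore suits localisation and overexpression studies in cultured mammalian cells, typically alongside wild-type ARAP3 or mutants of other domains, to work out how much the Arf GAP domain contributes to ARAP3-dependent cellular effects.
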