Addgene plasmid #39485: pEGFP-ARAP3(C504A)
Depositing lab: Sonja Vermeren. Depositing organization: Babraham Institute. Publication: Identification of ARAP3, a novel PI3K effector regulating both Arf and Rho GTPases, by selective capture on phosphoinositide affinity matrices. Krugmann S, Anderson KE, Ridley SH, Risso N, McGregor A, Coadwell J, Davidson K, Eguinoa A, Ellson CD, Lipp P, Manifava M, Ktistakis N, Painter G, Thuring JW, Cooper MA, Lim ZY, Holmes AB, Dove SK, Michell RH, Grewal A, Nazarian A, Erdjument-Bromage H, Tempst P, Stephens LR, Hawkins PT. Mol Cell. 2002 Jan;9(1):95-108. 10.1016/S1097-2765(02)00434-3 PubMed 11804589.
Backbone
  Vector backbone: pEGFP-C2
  Backbone manufacturer: Clontech
  Vector type: Mammalian Expression
  Selectable markers: Neomycin (select with G418)
Growth in bacteria
  Bacterial resistance: Kanamycin, 50 μg/mL
  Growth temperature: 37°C
  Growth strain: DH5alpha
  Copy number: Unknown
Gene/Insert
  Gene/Insert name: ARAP3(C504A)
  Species: H. sapiens (human)
  Mutation: C504A = Arf GAP domain mutation
  Entrez Gene: ARAP3 (a.k.a. CENTD3, DRAG1)
  Tag / fusion protein: EGFP (N terminal on backbone)
  Cloning method: Restriction Enzyme; 5′ cloning site NA (unknown if destroyed); 3′ cloning site NA (unknown if destroyed)
  Sequencing primers: 5′ EGFP-C; 3′ sv40pA-R
Terms and licenses: Academic/Nonprofit Terms; Industry Terms: Not Available to Industry
How to cite: pEGFP-ARAP3(C504A) was a gift from Sonja Vermeren (Addgene plasmid # 39485 ; http://n2t.net/addgene:39485 ; RRID:Addgene_39485)
